>Addgene plasmid #64204 | CrBlue-mcherry - pcDNA3.1 | depositor partial sequence | sequence record 107589 | mcherry sequenced with reverse primer
GGGNANNAGGGCGNTCGAGGCTGATCAGCGGGTTTAACGGGCCCTCTAGATTACTTGTACAGCTCGTCCA
TGCCGCCGGTGGAGTGGCGGCCCTCGGCGCGTTCGTACTGTTCCACGATGGTGTAGTCCTCGTTGTGGGA
GGGGATGTCCAACTTGATGTTGACGTTGTAGGCGCCGGGCAGCTGCACGGGCTTCTTGGCCTTGTAGGTG
GTCTTGACCTCAGCGTCGTAGTGGCCGCCGTCCTTCAGCTTCAGCCTCTGCTTGATCTCGCCCTTCAGGG
CGCCGTCCTCGGGGTACATCCGCTCGGAGGAGGCCTCCCAGCCCATGGTCTTCTTCTGCATTACGGGGCC
GTCGGAGGGGAAGTTGGTGCCGCGCAGCTTCACCTTGTAGATGAACTCGCCGTCCTGCAGGGAGGAGTCC
TGGGTCACGGTCACCACGCCGCCGTCCTCGAAGTTCATCACGCGCTCCCACTTGAAGCCCTCGGGGAAGG
ACAGCTTCAAGTAGTCGGGGATGTCGGCGGGGTGCTTCACGTAGGCCTTGGAGCCGTACATGAACTGAGG
GGACAGGATGTCCCAGGCGAAGGGCAGGGGGCCACCCTTGGTCACCTTCAGCTTGGCGGTCTGGGTGCCC
TCGTAGGGCGGTNCTCGCTCTCGNCTCNATCTCGAACTCGTTGGCCGTTCACGGAGCCCTCCATGTGCAC
CTTGAAGCGCATGAACTCCTTGATGATGGCCATGGTATCCTCCTCCGCCCTTGCTCACCATGGCGGCCGC
AGCNNAGCCACCTTGGAGGTCTTCGGTTAGNTCAACAGCGTACTGNNNNGCATGGCATTACCACCGACAA
TTCTTTCCNCAAACACCCNNGTAATACAGTCTTTGGAACTGCTTGTTNCNTGAGGCATNNATNNGNNNNN
TGNNNNNNCANNCGGANTNNNGAANACNANGNNTTNTCCACNGNNNNATTCTAANNTNNNNTGTGTNTCN
NNNNCANTGNAAAGNNCCTNGGGNNNGNNCACNNANAGNGNCCNATNCCGCNCGTTTNNNNNNNNNNNGC
TNNATCNNNGNAGCNCCTGGATN
