>Addgene plasmid #64204 | CrBlue-mcherry - pcDNA3.1 | depositor partial sequence | sequence record 107590 | CrBlue sequenced with T7 forward primer
NNNNNNNATGGNTGGGTTTANTTAAGCTTGGTACCGAGCTCGGATCCACTAGTCCAGTGTGGTGGAATTC
ATGCGCAAGATGTCCGAGGAGGAGTTCTACCTGTTCAAGAACATCTCGAGCGTCGGCCCTTGGGACGGGC
CCCAGTACCACATCGCTCCTGTCTGGGCTTTCTACCTCCAGGCTGCTTTCATGGGGACCGTGTTCCTCAT
CGGTTTCCCTCTGAATGCCATGGTGCTCGTGGCCTTTTACCGCTTACGACATAAATTGGCTTTTTTAAAC
TACATCCTGGTGAACGTGTCCTTCGGTGGATTCCTGCTGTGTATCTTCTCCGTGTTCCCTGTGTTCGTGG
CTAGCTGCAACGGTTACTTCGTGTTCGGACGTCACGTGTGTGCTCTGGAGGGTTTCCTAGGTACCGTGGC
TGGTCTGGTCACCGGGTGGTCTCTGGCCTTCCTGGCCTTCGAACGCTACATCGTCATATGCAGACCTTTC
GTGGCAACTGCGATTCACGGATCAATGGAGAAATGTGTTAACCGTAGTACTGGCTACCCTGGGACAATCG
GTATCGGTGTATCGATCCCCTCCCTTTCTTCGGGTGGTCTCGCTTCATTCCGGAAGGGCTTCAGTGCGCT
GTGGCCTTGACTGGTACACCGTGGGGTACAAAGTACCGATCGGGAGAGTACACCTGGGTTCCTGTTCATC
TTCTGCTTCATCGTGGCTCTGA
