>Addgene plasmid #64204 | CrBlue-mcherry - pcDNA3.1 | addgene partial sequence | sequence record 109328 | CMV-F 5'-CGCAAATGGGCGGTAGGCGTG-3'
GGCTACTAGAGAACCCACTGCTTACTGGCTTATCGAAATTAATACGACTCACTATAGGGAGACCCAAGCT
GGCTAGCGTTTAAACTTAAGCTTGGTACCGAGCTCGGATCCACTAGTCCAGTGTGGTGGAATTCATGCGC
AAGATGTCCGAGGAGGAGTTCTACCTGTTCAAGAACATCTCGAGCGTCGGCCCTTGGGACGGGCCCCAGT
ACCACATCGCTCCTGTCTGGGCTTTCTACCTCCAGGCTGCTTTCATGGGGACCGTGTTCCTCATCGGTTT
CCCTCTGAATGCCATGGTGCTCGTGGCCTTTTACCGCTTACGACATAAATTGGCTTTTTTAAACTACATC
CTGGTGAACGTGTCCTTCGGTGGATTCCTGCTGTGTATCTTCTCCGTGTTCCCTGTGTTCGTGGCTAGCT
GCAACGGTTACTTCGTGTTCGGACGTCACGTGTGTGCTCTGGAGGGTTTCCTAGGTACCGTGGCTGGTCT
GGTCACCGGGTGGTCTCTGGCCTTCCTGGCCTTCGAACGCTACATCGTCATATGCAGACCTTTCGTGGCA
ACTGCGATTCACGGATCAATGAGAAATGCGTTAACCGTAGTACTGGCTACCTGGACAATCGGTATCGGTG
TATCGATCCCTCCCTTCTTCGGTTGGTCTCGCTTCATTCCGGAAGGCCTTCAGTGCAGCTGTGGCCCTGA
CTGGTACACCGTGGGTACAAAGTACCGATCGGAGAGCTACACCTGGTTCCTGTTCATCTTCTGCTTCATC
GTGCCTCTGAGCCTGATCTGCTTCTCCTACACCTTGGTTCAAGGAGAGATGAAGAATATGCGAGGTCGTG
CAGCACAGTTGTTTGGTTCAGAATCCGAGGCTGCACTAAAGAATATCAAGGCCG
