>Addgene plasmid #64204 | CrBlue-mcherry - pcDNA3.1 | addgene partial sequence | sequence record 109329 | BGH-rev 5'-TAGAAGGCACAGTCGAGG-3'
GCTCGTCCATGCCGCCGGTGGAGTGGCGGCCCTCGGCGCGTTCGTACTGTTCCACGATGGTGTAGTCCTC
GTTGTGGGAGGTGATGTCCAACTTGATGTTGACGTTGTAGGCGCCGGGCAGCTGCACGGGCTTCTTGGCC
TTGTAGGTGGTCTTGACCTCAGCGTCGTAGTGGCCGCCGTCCTTCAGCTTCAGCCTCTGCTTGATCTCGC
CCTTCAGGGCGCCGTCCTCGGGGTACATCCGCTCGGAGGAGGCCTCCCAGCCCATGGTCTTCTTCTGCAT
TACGGGGCCGTCGGAGGGGAAGTTGGTGCCGCGCAGCTTCACCTTGTAGATGAACTCGCCGTCCTGCAGG
GAGGAGTCCTGGGTCACGGTCACCACGCCGCCGTCCTCGAAGTTCATCACGCGCTCCCACTTGAAGCCCT
CGGGGAAGGACAGCTTCAAGTAGTCGGGGATGTCGGCGGGGTGCTTCACGTAGGCCTTGGAGCCGTACAT
GAACTGAGGGGACAGGATGTCCCAGGCGAAGGGCAGGGGGCCACCCTTGGTCACCTTCAGCTTGGCGGTC
TGGGTGCCCTCGTAGGGGCGGCCCTCGCCCTCGCCCTCGATCTCGAACTCGTGGCCGTTCACGGAGCCCT
CCATGTGCACCTTGAAGCGCATGAACTCCTTGATGATGGCCATGTTATCCTCCTCGCCCTTGCTCACCAT
GGCGGCCGCAGCAGGAGCCACCTGGGAGGTCTCGTTAGGTTCAACAGCCGTACTGGAAGGAGCAATGGCA
TTACCACCGACAATTCTTCCACAAACACCACGTAATACAGCTCTTTGGAACTGCTTGTTCATGAAGCAGT
AGATGATAGGGTTGTAATCGATGCGACTG
