[The description below was written by a language model from this plasmid's Addgene catalogue record.]
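Description:
CrBlue-mcherry - pcDNA3.1 is a mammalian expression plasmid built on the Invitrogen pcDNA3.1 backbone, with a recorded total size of about 7.1 kb (roughly 5.4 kb of backbone). It is propagated in E. coli as a high-copy plasmid under ampicillin selection. It also carries a neomycin resistance marker, so transfected mammalian cells can be selected with G418 if stable expression is wanted. No feature table accompanies the record, so elements such as the origins of replication and polyadenylation signals are not itemised. The use of T7 and BGH reverse sequencing primers is consistent with the standard pcDNA3.1 arrangement, in which the cloning site lies between a T7 priming site and a BGH terminator region.

The payload is CrBlue, a synthetic coding sequence of about 970 bp, expressed from the constitutive CMV promoter and fused at its C terminus to the red fluorescent protein mCherry. According to the depositor's notes, CrBlue was inserted between the EcoRI and NotI sites and mCherry was then added in frame between NotI and XbaI, so the fusion is flanked by intact EcoRI and XbaI sites. The record does not say what CrBlue is at the molecular level. The associated publication concerns optically triggering spatially and temporally confined GPCR activity in single cells and using it to control neurite initiation and extension, which suggests CrBlue serves as a light-responsive signalling component in that work. The mCherry tag allows expression and subcellular localisation of the fusion to be followed by fluorescence microscopy in transfected cells.
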