Addgene plasmid #64204: CrBlue-mcherry - pcDNA3.1
Purpose: CrBlue fused to mcherry on the C terminus
Depositing lab: Narasimhan Gautam. Publication: Optically triggering spatiotemporally confined GPCR activity in a cell and programming neurite initiation and extension. Karunarathne WK, Giri L, Kalyanaraman V, Gautam N. Proc Natl Acad Sci U S A. 2013 Apr 23;110(17):E1565-74. doi: 10.1073/pnas.1220697110. Epub 2013 Mar 11. PubMed 23479634.
Backbone
  Vector backbone: pcDNA3.1
  Backbone manufacturer: Invitrogen
  Backbone size w/o insert (bp): 5400
  Total vector size (bp): 7082
  Vector type: Mammalian Expression
  Selectable markers: Neomycin (select with G418)
Growth in bacteria
  Bacterial resistance: Ampicillin, 100 μg/mL
  Growth temperature: 37°C
  Growth strain: Top10
  Copy number: High Copy
Gene/Insert
  Gene/Insert name: CrBlue
  Species: Synthetic
  Insert size (bp): 971
  Promoter: CMV
  Tag / fusion protein: mcherry (C terminal on insert)
  Cloning method: Restriction Enzyme; 5′ cloning site EcoR1 (not destroyed); 3′ cloning site XbaI (not destroyed)
  Sequencing primers: 5′ T7; 3′ BGH reverse
Terms and licenses: Academic/Nonprofit Terms; Industry Terms: Not Available to Industry
Depositor comments: CrBlue was cloned into the EcoR1 and NotI sites of pcDNA3.1 and mcherry was fused to the C terminus of CrBlue using the NotI and XbaI sites.
How to cite: CrBlue-mcherry - pcDNA3.1 was a gift from Narasimhan Gautam (Addgene plasmid # 64204 ; http://n2t.net/addgene:64204 ; RRID:Addgene_64204)
